Addgene plasmid #58748: p(+)MV-NSE-FlagP-M502-3p
Purpose: Expresses recombinant measles virus with Flag-P gene tagged si2 (siP) target sequence
Depositing lab: Branka Horvat. Depositing organization: INSERM U1111,Centre International de Recherche en Infectiologie (CIRI).
Backbone
  Vector backbone: p(+)MV15894
  Modifications to backbone: Plasmid derived from p(+)MVNSe made in Roberto Cattaneo’s lab. p(+)MVNSe is derived from the original p(+)MV15894 plasmid described by Martin Billeter’s group in Radecke et al., EMBO J 14:5773 (1995) PMID:8846771. p(+)MV15894 contains the Edmonston molecular clone Genebank Z66517 with 13 point mutations including the “tag” AC>GA at positions 1818-9 of the genome, hence its acronym “Edm-tag” and a mutation in P gene resulting in 272Cyst>272Arg mutation into the V coding sequence that disable this protein. p(+)MVNSe is an elongated version of p(+)MV15894 containing the additional sequence CGTACGATGACGTCCTAG inserted just after nt 3368 to introduce unique restriction sites while preserving the genome length to compliance to the rule of six
Growth in bacteria
  Bacterial resistance: Ampicillin, 100 μg/mL
  Growth temperature: 30°C
  Growth strain: Top10
  Growth instructions: Transformed bacteria should never be stored at 4°C and should be kept growing at 30°C.
  Copy number: High Copy
Gene/Insert
  Gene/Insert name: Measles virus antigenome
  Species: measles virus
  Insert size (bp): 15996
  Promoter: T7
  Tag / fusion protein: Flag (N terminal on insert)
  Cloning method: Unknown
  Sequencing primers: 5′ AACCAGGTCCACACAGC; 3′ TCTCTGTCATTGTGGAACTT
Resource information
  A portion of this plasmid was derived from a plasmid made by: Original plasmid construct used as backbone was provided by Roberto Cattaneo and Martin Billeter.
Terms and licenses: Academic/Nonprofit Terms; Industry Terms: Not Available to Industry
Depositor comments: Unique AatII site noted in the Modifications to Backbone field was confirmed by restriction digest. Please see Notes from Addgene link to view results.
How to cite: p(+)MV-NSE-FlagP-M502-3p was a gift from Branka Horvat (Addgene plasmid # 58748 ; http://n2t.net/addgene:58748 ; RRID:Addgene_58748)
