[The description below was written by a language model from this plasmid's Addgene catalogue record and pLannotate feature annotations shown in this document.]
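Description:
p(+)MV-NSE-FlagP-M502-3p is a reverse-genetics plasmid of about 19 kb that carries a full-length positive-sense (antigenomic) cDNA of measles virus, used to rescue recombinant virus. It descends from p(+)MVNSe, itself an elongated version of the original p(+)MV15894 "Edm-tag" Edmonston clone. That parent carries 13 point mutations, including a two-nucleotide genetic tag and a P-gene change that causes a Cys272Arg substitution disabling the V protein. p(+)MVNSe added a short sequence after the P gene to create unique restriction sites while keeping the genome length a multiple of six, as the rule of six for paramyxovirus replication requires. The bacterial backbone is a pBluescript-like high-copy plasmid with a ColE1/pUC origin, ampicillin resistance (AmpR), f1 ori fragments and remnants of the lac/lacZα region.

The roughly 16 kb insert encodes the six viral genes in their natural order: N, P/V, M, F, H and L. The record lists a T7 promoter as driving antigenome transcription, although the automated feature table does not annotate it. Downstream of the L gene and genome end lie a hepatitis delta virus ribozyme, which self-cleaves to generate a precise 3′ terminus, and a T7 terminator. In this derivative the P protein carries an N-terminal Flag tag. According to the stated purpose, the P gene is also tagged with the target sequence of an siRNA (si2/siP). The record does not give the position of that target sequence or explain the "M502-3p" part of the name. The design suggests use in producing a measles virus whose phosphoprotein can be detected through Flag and whose P transcript can be targeted by a defined siRNA, for example to study viral transcription and replication.
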