Features (pLannotate 1.2.2; 20 found; start..end, strand, type, name):
    108..1682    +  CDS            N: NCAP_MEASF - Also known as NP. Experimental evidence at protein level: Swiss-Prot protein existence level 1. Encapsidates the genome in a ratio of 1 N per 6 ribonucleotides, protecting it from nucleases. The nucleocapsid (NC) has a helical structure with either 12.35 or 11.64 N per turn, approximately 20 nm in diameter, with a hollow central cavity approximately 5 nm in diameter. The encapsidated genomic RNA is termed the NC and serves as template for transcription and replication. During replication, encapsidation by N is coupled to RNA synthesis and all replicative products are resistant to
   1834..3351    +  CDS            P/V: PHOSP_MEASE - Experimental evidence at protein level: Swiss-Prot protein existence level 1. Essential component of the RNA polymerase and the nascent chain assembly complex. Also required during RNA synthesis. From Measles virus (strain Edmonston) (MeV) (Subacute sclerose panencephalitis virus).
   3540..4544    +  CDS            M: MATRX_MEASC - Experimental evidence at protein level: Swiss-Prot protein existence level 1. The M protein has a crucial role in virus assembly and interacts with the RNP complex as well as with the viral membrane. From Measles virus (strain Ichinose-B95a) (MeV) (Subacute sclerose panencephalitis virus).
   5560..7209    +  CDS            F: FUS_MEASC - Experimental evidence at protein level: Swiss-Prot protein existence level 1. Class I viral fusion protein. Under the current model, the protein has at least 3 conformational states: pre-fusion native state, pre-hairpin intermediate state, and post-fusion hairpin state. During viral and plasma cell membrane fusion, the heptad repeat (HR) regions assume a trimer-of-hairpins structure, positioning the fusion peptide in close proximity to the C-terminal region of the ectodomain. The formation of this structure appears to drive apposition and subsequent fusion of viral and plasma cell
   7373..9223    +  CDS            H: HEMA_MEASE - Experimental evidence at protein level: Swiss-Prot protein existence level 1. Attaches the virus to cell receptors and thereby initiating infection. Binding of H protein to the receptor induces a conformational change that allows the F protein to trigger virion/cell membranes fusion. May use human CD46 and/or SLAMF1 as receptors for viral entry into the cell. The high degree of interaction between H and MCP/CD46 results in down-regulation of the latter from the surface of infected cells, rendering them more sensitive to c3b-mediated complement lysis. From Measles virus (strain Edm
   9336..15884   +  CDS            L: L_MEASE - Experimental evidence at transcript level: Swiss-Prot protein existence level 2. RNA-directed RNA polymerase that catalyzes the replication of viral genomic RNA. The template is composed of the viral RNA tightly encapsidated by the nucleoprotein (N). The replicase mode is dependent on intracellular N protein concentration. In this mode, the polymerase replicates the whole viral genome without recognizing transcriptional signals, and the replicated genome is not caped or polyadenylated. From Measles virus (strain Edmonston) (MeV) (Subacute sclerose panencephalitis virus).
  15994..16082   +  ncRNA          HDV ribozyme: Accession: RF00094 - Hepatitis delta virus ribozyme
  16093..16142   +  CDS            SET1 (fragment): solubility-enhancement tag derived from T7 phage gene 10B
  16150..16197   +  terminator     T7 terminator: transcription terminator for bacteriophage T7 RNA polymerase
  16250..16268   -  promoter       T3 promoter: promoter for bacteriophage T3 RNA polymerase
  16311..16333   -  protein_bind   lac operator (fragment): The lac repressor binds to the lac operator to inhibit transcription in E. coli. This inhibition can be relieved by adding lactose or isopropyl-β-D-thiogalactopyranoside (IPTG). lac repressor encoded by lacI
  16337..16367   -  promoter       lac promoter: promoter for the E. coli lac operon
  16382..16403   -  protein_bind   CAP binding site: CAP binding activates transcription in the presence of cAMP. E. coli catabolite activator protein
  16416..16508   -  CDS            lacI (fragment): lac repressor; lacI; The lac repressor binds to the lac operator to inhibit transcription in E. coli. This inhibition can be relieved by adding lactose or isopropyl-β-D-thiogalactopyranoside (IPTG).
  16691..17279   -  rep_origin     ori: high-copy-number ColE1/pMB1/pBR322/pUC origin of replication
  17450..18310   -  CDS            AmpR: β-lactamase; bla; confers resistance to ampicillin, carbenicillin, and related antibiotics
  18311..18415   -  promoter       AmpR promoter: bla
  18441..18771   -  rep_origin     f1 ori (fragment) (sequence partly withheld): f1 bacteriophage origin of replication; arrow indicates direction of (+) strand synthesis
  18783..18862   -  rep_origin     f1 ori (fragment) (sequence withheld): f1 bacteriophage origin of replication; arrow indicates direction of (+) strand synthesis
  18867..19024   -  CDS            lacZα (fragment): LacZα fragment of β-galactosidase; lacZ fragment
>Addgene plasmid #58748 | p(+)MV-NSE-FlagP-M502-3p | depositor full sequence | sequence record 90880 | p(+)MV-NSE-FlagP-M502-3p sequence 19043 bps
ACCAAACAAAGTTGGGTAAGGATAGTTCAATCAATGATCATCTTCTAGTGCACTTAGGATTCAAGATCCT
ATTATCAGGGACAAGAGCAGGATTAGGGATATCCGAGATGGCCACACTTTTAAGGAGCTTAGCATTGTTC
AAAAGAAACAAGGACAAACCACCCATTACATCAGGATCCGGTGGAGCCATCAGAGGAATCAAACACATTA
TTATAGTACCAATCCCTGGAGATTCCTCAATTACCACTCGATCCAGACTTCTGGACCGGTTGGTCAGGTT
AATTGGAAACCCGGATGTGAGCGGGCCCAAACTAACAGGGGCACTAATAGGTATATTATCCTTATTTGTG
GAGTCTCCAGGTCAATTGATTCAGAGGATCACCGATGACCCTGACGTTAGCATAAGGCTGTTAGAGGTTG
TCCAGAGTGACCAGTCACAATCTGGCCTTACCTTCGCATCAAGAGGTACCAACATGGAGGATGAGGCGGA
CCAATACTTTTCACATGATGATCCAATTAGTAGTGATCAATCCAGGTTCGGATGGTTCGAGAACAAGGAA
ATCTCAGATATTGAAGTGCAAGACCCTGAGGGATTCAACATGATTCTGGGTACCATCCTAGCCCAAATTT
GGGTCTTGCTCGCAAAGGCGGTTACGGCCCCAGACACGGCAGCTGATTCGGAGCTAAGAAGGTGGATAAA
GTACACCCAACAAAGAAGGGTAGTTGGTGAATTTAGATTGGAGAGAAAATGGTTGGATGTGGTGAGGAAC
AGGATTGCCGAGGACCTCTCCTTACGCCGATTCATGGTCGCTCTAATCCTGGATATCAAGAGAACACCCG
GAAACAAACCCAGGATTGCTGAAATGATATGTGACATTGATACATATATCGTAGAGGCAGGATTAGCCAG
TTTTATCCTGACTATTAAGTTTGGGATAGAAACTATGTATCCTGCTCTTGGACTGCATGAATTTGCTGGT
GAGTTATCCACACTTGAGTCCTTGATGAACCTTTACCAGCAAATGGGGGAAACTGCACCCTACATGGTAA
TCCTGGAGAACTCAATTCAGAACAAGTTCAGTGCAGGATCATACCCTCTGCTCTGGAGCTATGCCATGGG
AGTAGGAGTGGAACTTGAAAACTCCATGGGAGGTTTGAACTTTGGCCGATCTTACTTTGATCCAGCATAT
TTTAGATTAGGGCAAGAGATGGTAAGGAGGTCAGCTGGAAAGGTCAGTTCCACATTGGCATCTGAACTCG
GTATCACTGCCGAGGATGCAAGGCTTGTTTCAGAGATTGCAATGCATACTACTGAGGACAAGATCAGTAG
AGCGGTTGGACCCAGACAAGCCCAAGTATCATTTCTACACGGTGATCAAAGTGAGAATGAGCTACCGAGA
TTGGGGGGCAAGGAAGATAGGAGGGTCAAACAGAGTCGAGGAGAAGCCAGGGAGAGCTACAGAGAAACCG
GGCCCAGCAGAGCAAGTGATGCGAGAGCTGCCCATCTTCCAACCGGCACACCCCTAGACATTGACACTGC
ATCGGAGTCCAGCCAAGATCCGCAGGACAGTCGAAGGTCAGCTGACGCCCTGCTTAGGCTGCAAGCCATG
GCAGGAATCTCGGAAGAACAAGGCTCAGACACGGACACCCCTATAGTGTACAATGACAGAAATCTTCTAG
ACTAGGTGCGAGAGGCCGAGGACCAGAACAACATCCGCCTACCCTCCATCATTGTTATAAAAAACTTAGG
AACCAGGTCCACACAGCCGCCAGCCCATCAACCATCCACTCCCACGATTGGAGCAGATGGATTATAAGGA
TGACGATGACAAAGCAGAAGAGCAGGCACGCCATGTCAAAAACGGACTGGAATGCATCCGGGCTCTCAAG
GCCGAGCCCATCGGCTCACTGGCCATCGAGGAAGCTATGGCAGCATGGTCAGAAATATCAGACAACCCAG
GACAGGAGCGAGCCACCTGCAGGGAAGAGAAGGCAGGCAGTTCGGGTCTCAGCAAACCATGCCTCTCAGC
AATTGGATCAACTGAAGGCGGTGCACCTCGCATCCGCGGTCAGGGACCTGGAGAGAGCGATGACGACGCT
GAAACTTTGGGAATCCCCCCAAGAAATCTCCAGGCATCAAGCACTGGGCTACAGTGTCATTATGTTTATG
ATCACAGCGGTGAAGCGGTTAAGGGAATCCAAGATGCTGACTCTATCATGGTTCAATCAGGCCTTGATGG
TGATAGCACCCTCTCAGGAGGAGACAATGAATCTGAAAACAGCGATGTGGATATTGGCGAACCTGATACC
GAGGGATATGCTATCACTGACCGGGGATCTGCTCCCATCTCTATGGGGTTCAGGGCTTCTGATGTTGAAA
CTGCAGAAGGAGGGGAGATCCACGAGCTCCTGAGACTCCAATCCAGAGGCAACAACTTTCCGAAGCTTGG
GAAAACTCTCAATGTTCCTCCGCCCCCGGACCCCGGTAGGGCCAGCACTTCCGGGACACCCATTAAAAAG
GGCACAGACGCGAGATTAGCCTCATTTGGAACGGAGATCGCGTCTTCATTGACAGGTGGTGCAACCCAAT
GTGCTCGAAAGTCACCCTCGGAACCATCAGGGCCAGGTGCACCTGCGGGGAACGTCCCCGAGTGTGTGAG
CAATGCCGCACTGATACAGGAGTGGACACCCGAATCTGGCACCACAATCTCCCCGAGATCCCAGAATAAT
GAAGAAGGGGGAGACCATTATGATGATGAGCTGTTCTCTGATGTCCAAGATATTAAAACAGCCTTGGCCA
AAATACACGAGGATAATCAGAAGATAATCTCCAAGCTAGAATCACTGCTGTTATTGAAGGGAGAAGTTGA
GTCAATTAAGAAGCAGATCAACAGGCAAAATATCAGCATATCCACCCTGGAAGGACACCTCTCAAGCATC
ATGATCGCCATTCCTGGACTTGGGAAGGATCCCAACGACCCCACTGCAGATGTCGAAATCAATCCCGACT
TGAAACCCATCATAGGCAGAGATTCAGGCCGAGCACTGGCCGAAGTTCTCAAGAAACCCGTTGCCTCGCG
ACAACTCCAAGGAATGACAAATGGACGGACCAGTTCCAGAGGACAGCTGCTGAAGGAATTTCAGCTAAAG
CCGATCGGGAAAAAGATGAGCTCAGCCGTCGGGTTTGTTCCTGACACCGGCCCTGCATCACGCAGTGTAA
TCCGCTCCATTATAAAATCCAGCCGGCTAGAGGAGGATCGGAAGCGTTACCTGATGACTCTCCTTGATGA
TATCAAAGGAGCCAATGATCTTGCCAAGTTCCACCAGATGCTGATGAAGATAATAATGAAGTAGCTACAG
CTCAACTTACCTGCCAACCGGACACCTCTCAAGCATCATCCATGCGGACACCTCTCAAGCATCATCAGTC
GGGACACCTCTCAAGCATCATACCCAACTAGCGTACCATGACGTCCTAGTACAACCTAAATCCATTATAA
AAAACTTAGGAGCAAAGTGATTGCCTCCCAAGTTCCACAATGACAGAGATCTACGACTTCGACAAGTCGG
CATGGGACATCAAAGGGTCGATCGCTCCGATACAACCCACCACCTACAGTGATGGCAGGCTGGTGCCCCA
GGTCAGAGTCATAGATCCTGGTCTAGGCGACAGGAAGGATGAATGCTTTATGTACATGTTTCTGCTGGGG
GTTGTTGAGGACAGCGATTCCCTAGGGCCTCCAATCGGGCGAGCATTTGGGTCCCTGCCCTTAGGTGTTG
GCAGATCCACAGCAAAGCCCGAAAAACTCCTCAAAGAGGCCACTGAGCTTGACATAGTTGTTAGACGTAC
AGCAGGGCTCAATGAAAAACTGGTGTTCTACAACAACACCCCACTAACTCTCCTCACACCTTGGAGAAAG
GTCCTAACAACAGGGAGTGTCTTCAACGCAAACCAAGTGTGCAATGCGGTTAATCTGATACCGCTCGATA
CCCCGCAGAGGTTCCGTGTTGTTTATATGAGCATCACCCGTCTTTCGGATAACGGGTATTACACCGTTCC
TGGAAGAATGCTGGAATTCAGATCGGTCAATGCAGTGGCCTTCAACCTGCTGGTGACCCTTAGGATTGAC
AAGGCGATAGGCCCTGGGAAGATCATCGACAATACAGAGCAACTTCCTGAGGCAACATTTATGGTCCACA
TCGGGAACTTCAGGAGAAAGAAGAGTGAAGTCTACTCTGCCGATTATTGCAAAATGAAAATCGAAAAGAT
GGGCCTGGTTTTTGCACTTGGTGGGATAGGGGGCACCAGTCTTCACATTAGAAGCACAGGCAAAATGAGC
AAGACTCTCCATGCACAACTCGGGTTCAAGAAGACCTTATGTTACCCGCTGATGGATATCAATGAAGACC
TTAATCGATTACTCTGGAGGAGCAGATGCAAGATAGTAAGAATCCAGGCAGTTTTGCAGCCATCAGTTCC
TCAAGAATTCCGCATTTACGACGACGTGATCATAAATGATGACCAAGGACTATTCAAAGTTCTGTAGACC
GTAGTGCCCAGCAATGCCCGAAAACGACCCCCCTCACAATGACAGCCAGAAGGCCCGGACAAAAAAGCCC
CCTCCGAAAGACTCCACGGACCAAGCGAGAGGCCAGCCAGCAGCCGACGGCAAGCGCGAACACCAGGCGG
CCCCAGCACAGAACAGCCCTGACACAAGGCCACCACCAGCCACCCCAATCTGCATCCTCCTCGTGGGACC
CCCGAGGACCAACCCCCAAGGCTGCCCCCGATCCAAACCACCAACCGCATCCCCACCACCCCCGGGAAAG
AAACCCCCAGCAATTGGAAGGCCCCTCCCCCTCTTCCTCAACACAAGAACTCCACAACCGAACCGCACAA
GCGACCGAGGTGACCCAACCGCAGGCATCCGACTCCCTAGACAGATCCTCTCTCCCCGGCAAACTAAACA
AAACTTAGGGCCAAGGAACATACACACCCAACAGAACCCAGACCCCGGCCCACGGCGCCGCGCCCCCAAC
CCCCGACAACCAGAGGGAGCCCCCAACCAATCCCGCCGGCTCCCCCGGTGCCCACAGGCAGGGACACCAA
CCCCCGAACAGACCCAGCACCCAACCATCGACAATCCAAGACGGGGGGGCCCCCCCAAAAAAAGGCCCCC
AGGGGCCGACAGCCAGCACCGCGAGGAAGCCCACCCACCCCACACACGACCACGGCAACCAAACCAGAAC
CCAGACCACCCTGGGCCACCAGCTCCCAGACTCGGCCATCACCCCGCAGAAAGGAAAGGCCACAACCCGC
GCACCCCAGCCCCGATCCGGCGGGGAGCCACCCAACCCGAACCAGCACCCAAGAGCGATCCCCGAAGGAC
CCCCGAACCGCAAAGGACATCAGTATCCCACAGCCTCTCCAAGTCCCCCGGTCTCCTCCTCTTCTCGAAG
GGACCAAAAGATCAATCCACCACACCCGACGACACTCAACTCCCCACCCCTAAAGGAGACACCGGGAATC
CCAGAATCAAGACTCATCCAATGTCCATCATGGGTCTCAAGGTGAACGTCTCTGCCATATTCATGGCAGT
ACTGTTAACTCTCCAAACACCCACCGGTCAAATCCATTGGGGCAATCTCTCTAAGATAGGGGTGGTAGGA
ATAGGAAGTGCAAGCTACAAAGTTATGACTCGTTCCAGCCATCAATCATTAGTCATAAAATTAATGCCCA
ATATAACTCTCCTCAATAACTGCACGAGGGTAGAGATTGCAGAATACAGGAGACTACTGAGAACAGTTTT
GGAACCAATTAGAGATGCACTTAATGCAGTGACCCAGAATATAAGACCGGTTCAGAGTGTAGCTTCAAGT
AGGAGACACAAGAGATTTGCGGGAGTAGTCCTGGCAGGTGCGGCCCTAGGCGTTGCCACAGCTGCTCAGA
TAACAGCCGGCATTGCACTTCACCAGTCCATGCTGAACTCTCAAGCCATCGACAATCTGAGAGCGAGCCT
GGAAACTACTAATCAGGCAATTGAGGCAATCAGACAAGCAGGGCAGGAGATGATATTGGCTGTTCAGGGT
GTCCAAGACTACATCAATAATGAGCTGATACCGTCTATGAACCAACTATCTTGTGATTTAATCGGCCAGA
AGCTCGGGCTCAAATTGCTCAGATACTATACAGAAATCCTGTCATTATTTGGCCCCAGCTTACGGGACCC
CATATCTGCGGAGATATCTATCCAGGCTTTGAGCTATGCGCTTGGAGGAGACATCAATAAGGTGTTAGAA
AAGCTCGGATACAGTGGAGGTGATTTACTGGGCATCTTAGAGAGCAGAGGAATAAAGGCCCGGATAACTC
ACGTCGACACAGAGTCCTACTTCATTGTCCTCAGTATAGCCTATCCGACGCTGTCCGAGATTAAGGGGGT
GATTGTCCACCGGCTAGAGGGGGTCTCGTACAACATAGGCTCTCAAGAGTGGTATACCACTGTGCCCAAG
TATGTTGCAACCCAAGGGTACCTTATCTCGAATTTTGATGAGTCATCGTGTACTTTCATGCCAGAGGGGA
CTGTGTGCAGCCAAAATGCCTTGTACCCGATGAGTCCTCTGCTCCAAGAATGCCTCCGGGGGTCCACCAA
GTCCTGTGCTCGTACACTCGTATCCGGGTCTTTTGGGAACCGGTTCATTTTATCACAAGGGAACCTAATA
GCCAATTGTGCATCAATCCTTTGCAAGTGTTACACAACAGGAACGATCATTAATCAAGACCCTGACAAGA
TCCTAACATACATTGCTGCCGATCACTGCCCGGTAGTCGAGGTGAACGGCGTGACCATCCAAGTCGGGAG
CAGGAGGTATCCAGACGCTGTGTACTTGCACAGAATTGACCTCGGTCCTCCCATATCATTGGAGAGGTTG
GACGTATGGACAAATCTGGGGAATGCAATTGCTAAGTTGGAGGATGCCAAGGAATTGTTGGAGTCATCGG
ACCAGATATTGAGGAGTATGAAAGGTTTATCGAGCACTAGCATAGTCTACATCCTGATTGCAGTGTGTCT
TGGAGGGTTGATAGGGATCCCCGCTTTAATATGTTGCTGCAGGGGGCGTTGTAACAAAAAGGGAGAACAA
GTTGGTATGTCAAGACCAGGCCTAAAGCCTGATCTTACGGGAACATCAAAATCCTATGTAAGGTCGCTCT
GATCCTCTACAACTCTTGAAACACAAATGTCCCACAAGTCTCCTCTTCGTCATCAAGCAACCACCGCACC
CAGCATCAAGCCCACCTGAAATTATCTCCGGTTTCCCTCTGGCCGAACAATATCGGTAGTTAATTAAAAC
TTAGGGTGCAAGATCATCCACAATGTCACCACAACGAGACCGGATAAATGCCTTCTACAAAGATAACCCC
CATCCCAAGGGAAGTAGGATAGTCATTAACAGAGAACATCTTATGATTGATAGACCTTATGTTTTGCTGG
CTGTTCTGTTTGTCATGTTTCTGAGCTTGATCGGGTTGCTAGCCATTGCAGGCATTAGACTTCATCGGGC
AGCCATCTACACCGCAGAGATCCATAAAAGCCTCAGCACCAATCTAGATGTAACTAACTCAATCGAGCAT
CAGGTCAAGGACGTGCTGACACCACTCTTCAAAATCATCGGTGATGAAGTGGGCCTGAGGACACCTCAGA
GATTCACTGACCTAGTGAAATTCATCTCTGACAAGATTAAATTCCTTAATCCGGATAGGGAGTACGACTT
CAGAGATCTCACTTGGTGTATCAACCCGCCAGAGAGAATCAAATTGGATTATGATCAATACTGTGCAGAT
GTGGCTGCTGAAGAGCTCATGAATGCATTGGTGAACTCAACTCTACTGGAGACCAGAACAACCAATCAGT
TCCTAGCTGTCTCAAAGGGAAACTGCTCAGGGCCCACTACAATCAGAGGTCAATTCTCAAACATGTCGCT
GTCCCTGTTAGACTTGTATTTAGGTCGAGGTTACAATGTGTCATCTATAGTCACTATGACATCCCAGGGA
ATGTATGGGGGAACTTACCTAGTGGAAAAGCCTAATCTGAGCAGCAAAAGGTCAGAGTTGTCACAACTGA
GCATGTACCGAGTGTTTGAAGTAGGTGTTATCAGAAATCCGGGTTTGGGGGCTCCGGTGTTCCATATGAC
AAACTATCTTGAGCAACCAGTCAGTAATGATCTCAGCAACTGTATGGTGGCTTTGGGGGAGCTCAAACTC
GCAGCCCTTTGTCACGGGGAAGATTCTATCACAATTCCCTATCAGGGATCAGGGAAAGGTGTCAGCTTCC
AGCTCGTCAAGCTAGGTGTCTGGAAATCCCCAACCGACATGCAATCCTGGGTCCCCTTATCAACGGATGA
TCCAGTGATAGACAGGCTTTACCTCTCATCTCACAGAGGTGTTATCGCTGACAACCAAGCAAAATGGGCT
GTCCCGACAACACGAACAGATGACAAGTTGCGAATGGAGACATGCTTCCAACAGGCGTGTAAGGGTAAAA
TCCAAGCACTCTGCGAGAATCCCGAGTGGGCACCATTGAAGGATAACAGGATTCCTTCATACGGGGTCTT
GTCTGTTGATCTGAGTCTGACAGTTGAGCTTAAAATCAAAATTGCTTCGGGATTCGGGCCATTGATCACA
CACGGTTCAGGGATGGACCTATACAAATCCAACCACAACAATGTGTATTGGCTGACTATCCCGCCAATGA
AGAACCTAGCCTTAGGTGTAATCAACACATTGGAGTGGATACCGAGATTCAAGGTTAGTCCCTACCTCTT
CACTGTCCCAATTAAGGAAGCAGGCGGAGACTGCCATGCCCCAACATACCTACCTGCGGAGGTGGATGGT
GATGTCAAACTCAGTTCCAATCTGGTGATTCTACCTGGTCAAGATCTCCAATATGTTTTGGCAACCTACG
ATACTTCCAGGGTTGAACATGCTGTGGTTTATTACGTTTACAGCCCAAGCCGCTCATTTTCTTACTTTTA
TCCTTTTAGGTTGCCTATAAAGGGGGTCCCCATCGAATTACAAGTGGAATGCTTCACATGGGACCAAAAA
CTCTGGTGCCGTCACTTCTGTGTGCTTGCGGACTCAGAATCTGGTGGACATATCACTCACTCTGGGATGG
TGGGCATGGGAGTCAGCTGCACAGTCACCCGGGAAGATGGAACCAATCGCAGATAGGGCTGCTAGTGAAC
CAATCACATGATGTCACCCAGACATCAGGCATACCCACTAGTGTGAAATAGACATCAGAATTAAGAAAAA
CGTAGGGTCCAAGTGGTTCCCCGTTATGGACTCGCTATCTGTCAACCAGATCTTATACCCTGAAGTTCAC
CTAGATAGCCCGATAGTTACCAATAAGATAGTAGCCATCCTGGAGTATGCTCGAGTCCCTCACGCTTACA
GCCTGGAGGACCCTACACTGTGTCAGAACATCAAGCACCGCCTAAAAAACGGATTTTCCAACCAAATGAT
TATAAACAATGTGGAAGTTGGGAATGTCATCAAGTCCAAGCTTAGGAGTTATCCGGCCCACTCTCATATT
CCATATCCAAATTGTAATCAGGATTTATTTAACATAGAAGACAAAGAGTCAACGAGGAAGATCCGTGAAC
TCCTCAAAAAGGGGAATTCGCTGTACTCCAAAGTCAGTGATAAGGTTTTCCAATGCTTAAGGGACACTAA
CTCACGGCTTGGCCTAGGCTCCGAATTGAGGGAGGACATCAAGGAGAAAGTTATTAACTTGGGAGTTTAC
ATGCACAGCTCCCAGTGGTTTGAGCCCTTTCTGTTTTGGTTTACAGTCAAGACTGAGATGAGGTCAGTGA
TTAAATCACAAACCCATACTTGCCATAGGAGGAGACACACACCTGTATTCTTCACTGGTAGTTCAGTTGA
GTTGCTAATCTCTCGTGACCTTGTTGCTATAATCAGTAAAGAGTCTCAACATGTATATTACCTGACATTT
GAACTGGTTTTGATGTATTGTGATGTCATAGAGGGGAGGTTAATGACAGAGACCGCTATGACTATTGATG
CTAGGTATACAGAGCTTCTAGGAAGAGTCAGATACATGTGGAAACTGATAGATGGTTTCTTCCCTGCACT
CGGGAATCCAACTTATCAAATTGTAGCCATGCTGGAGCCTCTTTCACTTGCTTACCTGCAGCTGAGGGAT
ATAACAGTAGAACTCAGAGGTGCTTTCCTTAACCACTGCTTTACTGAAATACATGATGTTCTTGACCAAA
ACGGGTTTTCTGATGAAGGTACTTATCATGAGTTAATTGAAGCTCTAGATTACATTTTCATAACTGATGA
CATACATCTGACAGGGGAGATTTTCTCATTTTTCAGAAGTTTCGGCCACCCCAGACTTGAAGCAGTAACG
GCTGCTGAAAATGTTAGGAAATACATGAATCAGCCTAAAGTCATTGTGTATGAGACTCTGATGAAAGGTC
ATGCCATATTTTGTGGAATCATAATCAACGGCTATCGTGACAGGCACGGAGGCAGTTGGCCACCGCTGAC
CCTCCCCCTGCATGCTGCAGACACAATCCGGAATGCTCAAGCTTCAGGTGATGGGTTAACACATGAGCAG
TGCGTTGATAACTGGAAATCTTTTGCTGGAGTGAAATTTGGCTGCTTTATGCCTCTTAGCCTGGATAGTG
ATCTGACAATGTACCTAAAGGACAAGGCACTTGCTGCTCTCCAAAGGGAATGGGATTCAGTTTACCCGAA
AGAGTTCCTGCGTTACGACCCTCCCAAGGGAACCGGGTCACGGAGGCTTGTAGATGTTTTCCTTAATGAT
TCGAGCTTTGACCCATATGATGTGATAATGTATGTTGTAAGTGGAGCTTACCTCCATGACCCTGAGTTCA
ACCTGTCTTACAGCCTGAAAGAAAAGGAGATCAAGGAAACAGGTAGACTTTTTGCTAAAATGACTTACAA
AATGAGGGCATGCCAAGTGATTGCTGAAAATCTAATCTCAAACGGGATTGGCAAATATTTTAAGGACAAT
GGGATGGCCAAGGATGAGCACGATTTGACTAAGGCACTCCACACTCTAGCTGTCTCAGGAGTCCCCAAAG
ATCTCAAAGAAAGTCACAGGGGGGGGCCAGTCTTAAAAACCTACTCCCGAAGCCCAGTCCACACAAGTAC
CAGGAACGTGAGAGCAGCAAAAGGGTTTATAGGGTTCCCTCAAGTAATTCGGCAGGACCAAGACACTGAT
CATCCGGAGAATATGGAAGCTTACGAGACAGTCAGTGCATTTATCACGACTGATCTCAAGAAGTACTGCC
TTAATTGGAGATATGAGACCATCAGCTTGTTTGCACAGAGGCTAAATGAGATTTACGGATTGCCCTCATT
TTTCCAGTGGCTGCATAAGAGGCTTGAGACCTCTGTCCTGTATGTAAGTGACCCTCATTGCCCCCCCGAC
CTTGACGCCCATATCCCGTTATATAAAGTCCCCAATGATCAAATCTTCATTAAGTACCCTATGGGAGGTA
TAGAAGGGTATTGTCAGAAGCTGTGGACCATCAGCACCATTCCCTATCTATACCTGGCTGCTTATGAGAG
CGGAGTAAGGATTGCTTCGTTAGTGCAAGGGGACAATCAGACCATAGCCGTAACAAAAAGGGTACCCAGC
ACATGGCCCTACAACCTTAAGAAACGGGAAGCTGCTAGAGTAACTAGAGATTACTTTGTAATTCTTAGGC
AAAGGCTACATGATATTGGCCATCACCTCAAGGCAAATGAGACAATTGTTTCATCACATTTTTTTGTCTA
TTCAAAAGGAATATATTATGATGGGCTACTTGTGTCCCAATCACTCAAGAGCATCGCAAGATGTGTATTC
TGGTCAGAGACTATAGTTGATGAAACAAGGGCAGCATGCAGTAATATTGCTACAACAATGGCTAAAAGCA
TCGAGAGAGGTTATGACCGTTACCTTGCATATTCCCTGAACGTCCTAAAAGTGATACAGCAAATTCTGAT
CTCTCTTGGCTTCACAATCAATTCAACCATGACCCGGGATGTAGTCATACCCCTCCTCACAAACAACGAC
CTCTTAATAAGGATGGCACTGTTGCCCGCTCCTATTGGGGGGATGAATTATCTGAATATGAGCAGGCTGT
TTGTCAGAAACATCGGTGATCCAGTAACATCATCAATTGCTGATCTCAAGAGAATGATTCTCGCCTCACT
AATGCCTGAAGAGACCCTCCATCAGGTAATGACACAACAACCGGGGGACTCTTCATTCCTAGACTGGGCT
AGCGACCCTTACTCAGCAAATCTTGTATGTGTCCAGAGCATCACTAGACTCCTCAAGAACATAACTGCAA
GGTTTGTCCTGATCCATAGTCCAAACCCAATGTTAAAAGGATTATTCCATGATGACAGTAAAGAAGAGGA
CGAGGGACTGGCGGCATTCCTCATGGACAGGCATATTATAGTACCTAGGGCAGCTCATGAAATCCTGGAT
CATAGTGTCACAGGGGCAAGAGAGTCTATTGCAGGCATGCTGGATACCACAAAAGGCTTGATTCGAGCCA
GCATGAGGAAGGGGGGTTTAACCTCTCGAGTGATAACCAGATTGTCCAATTATGACTATGAACAATTCAG
AGCAGGGATGGTGCTATTGACAGGAAGAAAGAGAAATGTCCTCATTGACAAAGAGTCATGTTCAGTGCAG
CTGGCGAGAGCTCTAAGAAGCCATATGTGGGCGAGGCTAGCTCGAGGACGGCCTATTTACGGCCTTGAGG
TCCCTGATGTACTAGAATCTATGCGAGGCCACCTTATTCGGCGTCATGAGACATGTGTCATCTGCGAGTG
TGGATCAGTCAACTACGGATGGTTTTTTGTCCCCTCGGGTTGCCAACTGGATGATATTGACAAGGAAACA
TCATCCTTGAGAGTCCCATATATTGGTTCTACCACTGATGAGAGAACAGACATGAAGCTTGCCTTCGTAA
GAGCCCCAAGTCGATCCTTGCGATCTGCTGTTAGAATAGCAACAGTGTACTCATGGGCTTACGGTGATGA
TGATAGCTCTTGGAACGAAGCCTGGTTGTTGGCTAGGCAAAGGGCCAATGTGAGCCTGGAGGAGCTAAGG
GTGATCACTCCCATCTCAACTTCGACTAATTTAGCGCATAGGTTGAGGGATCGTAGCACTCAAGTGAAAT
ACTCAGGTACATCCCTTGTCCGAGTGGCGAGGTATACCACAATCTCCAACGACAATCTCTCATTTGTCAT
ATCAGATAAGAAGGTTGATACTAACTTTATATACCAACAAGGAATGCTTCTAGGGTTGGGTGTTTTAGAA
ACATTGTTTCGACTCGAGAAAGATACCGGATCATCTAACACGGTATTACATCTTCACGTCGAAACAGATT
GTTGCGTGATCCCGATGATAGATCATCCCAGGATACCCAGCTCCCGCAAGCTAGAGCTGAGGGCAGAGCT
ATGTACCAACCCATTGATATATGATAATGCACCTTTAATTGACAGAGATGCAACAAGGCTATACACCCAG
AGCCATAGGAGGCACCTTGTGGAATTTGTTACATGGTCCACACCCCAACTATATCACATTTTAGCTAAGT
CCACAGCACTATCTATGATTGACCTGGTAACAAAATTTGAGAAGGACCATATGAATGAAATTTCAGCTCT
CATAGGGGATGACGATATCAATAGTTTCATAACTGAGTTTCTGCTCATAGAGCCAAGATTATTCACTATC
TACTTGGGCCAGTGTGCGGCCATCAATTGGGCATTTGATGTACATTATCATAGACCATCAGGGAAATATC
AGATGGGTGAGCTGTTGTCATCGTTCCTTTCTAGAATGAGCAAAGGAGTGTTTAAGGTGCTTGTCAATGC
TCTAAGCCACCCAAAGATCTACAAGAAATTCTGGCATTGTGGTATTATAGAGCCTATCCATGGTCCTTCA
CTTGATGCTCAAAACTTGCACACAACTGTGTGCAACATGGTTTACACATGCTATATGACCTACCTCGACC
TGTTGTTGAATGAAGAGTTAGAAGAGTTCACATTTCTCTTGTGTGAAAGCGACGAGGATGTAGTACCGGA
CAGATTCGACAACATCCAGGCAAAACACTTATGTGTTCTGGCAGATTTGTACTGTCAACCAGGGACCTGC
CCACCAATTCAAGGTCTAAGACCGGTAGAGAAATGTGCAGTTCTAACCGACCATATCAAGGCAGAGGCTA
TGTTATCTCCAGCAGGATCTTCGTGGAACATAAATCCAATTATTGTAGACCATTACTCATGCTCCCTGAC
TTATCTCCGGCGAGGATCGATCAAACAGATAAGATTGAGAGTTGATCCAGGATTCATTTTCGACGCCCTC
GCTGAGGTAAATGTCAGTCAGCCAAAGATCGGCAGCAACAACATCTCAAATATGAGCATCAAGGCTTTCA
GACCCCCACACGATGATGTTGCAAAATTGCTCAAAGATATCAACACAAGCAAGCACAATCTTCCCATTTC
AGGGGGCAATCTCGCCAATTATGAAATCCATGCTTTCCGCAGAATCGGGTTGAACTCATCTGCTTGCTAC
AAAGCTGTTGAGATATCAACATTAATTAGGAGATGCCTTGAGCCAGGGGAGGACGGCTTGTTCTTGGGTG
AGGGATCGGGTTCTATGTTGATCACTTATAAGGAGATACTTAAACTAAGCAAGTGCTTCTATAATAGTGG
GGTTTCCGCCAATTCTAGATCTGGTCAAAGGGAATTAGCACCCTATCCCTCCGAAGTTGGCCTTGTCGAA
CACAGAATGGGAGTAGGTAATATTGTCAAAGTGCTCTTTAACGGGAGGCCCGAAGTCACGTGGGTAGGCA
GTGTAGATTGCTTCAATTTCATAGTTAGTAATATCCCTACCTCTAGTGTGGGGTTTATCCATTCAGATAT
AGAGACCTTGCCTGACAAAGATACTATAGAGAAGCTAGAGGAATTGGCAGCCATCTTATCGATGGCTCTG
CTCCTGGGCAAAATAGGATCAATACTGGTGATTAAGCTTATGCCTTTCAGCGGGGATTTTGTTCAGGGAT
TTATAAGTTATGTAGGGTCTCATTATAGAGAAGTGAACCTTGTATACCCTAGATACAGCAACTTCATATC
TACTGAATCTTATTTGGTTATGACAGATCTCAAGGCTAACCGGCTAATGAATCCTGAAAAGATTAAGCAG
CAGATAATTGAATCATCTGTGAGGACTTCACCTGGACTTATAGGTCACATCCTATCCATTAAGCAACTAA
GCTGCATACAAGCAATTGTGGGAGACGCAGTTAGTAGAGGTGATATCAATCCTACTCTGAAAAAACTTAC
ACCTATAGAGCAGGTGCTGATCAATTGCGGGTTGGCAATTAACGGACCTAAGCTGTGCAAAGAATTGATC
CACCATGATGTTGCCTCAGGGCAAGATGGATTGCTTAATTCTATACTCATCCTCTACAGGGAGTTGGCAA
GATTCAAAGACAACCAAAGAAGTCAACAAGGGATGTTCCACGCTTACCCCGTATTGGTAAGTAGCAGGCA
ACGAGAACTTATATCTAGGATCACCCGCAAATTTTGGGGGCACATTCTTCTTTACTCCGGGAACAGAAAG
TTGATAAATAAGTTTATCCAGAATCTCAAGTCCGGCTATCTGATACTAGACTTACACCAGAATATCTTCG
TTAAGAATCTATCCAAGTCAGAGAAACAGATTATTATGACGGGGGGTTTGAAACGTGAGTGGGTTTTTAA
GGTAACAGTCAAGGAGACCAAAGAATGGTATAAGTTAGTCGGATACAGTGCCCTGATTAAGGACTAATTG
GTTGAACTCCGGAACCCTAATCCTGCCCTAGGTGGTTAGGCATTATTTGCAATATATTAAAGAAAACTTT
GAAAATACGAAGTTTCTATTCCCAGCTTTGTCTGGTGGCCGGCATGGTCCCAGCCTCCTCGCTGGCGCTG
GCTGGGCAACATTCCGAGGGGACCGTCCCCTCGGTAATGGCGAATGGGACGCGGCCGATCCGGCTGCTAA
CAAAGCCCGAAAGGAAGCTGAGTTGGCTGCTGCCACCGCTGAGCAATAACTAGCATAACCCCTTGGGGCC
TCTAAACGGGTCTTGAGGGGTTTTTTGCTGAAAGGAGGAACTATATCCGGATGCGGCCGCAGGTACCCAG
CTTTTGTTCCCTTTAGTGAGGGTTAATTTCGAGCTTGGCGTAATCATGGTCATAGCTGTTTCCTGTGTGA
AATTGTTATCCGCTCACAATTCCACACAACATACGAGCCGGAAGCATAAAGTGTAAAGCCTGGGGTGCCT
AATGAGTGAGCTAACTCACATTAATTGCGTTGCGCTCACTGCCCGCTTTCCAGTCGGGAAACCTGTCGTG
CCAGCTGCATTAATGAATCGGCCAACGCGCGGGGAGAGGCGGTTTGCGTATTGGGCGCTCTTCCGCTTCC
TCGCTCACTGACTCGCTGCGCTCGGTCGTTCGGCTGCGGCGAGCGGTATCAGCTCACTCAAAGGCGGTAA
TACGGTTATCCACAGAATCAGGGGATAACGCAGGAAAGAACATGTGAGCAAAAGGCCAGCAAAAGGCCAG
GAACCGTAAAAAGGCCGCGTTGCTGGCGTTTTTCCATAGGCTCCGCCCCCCTGACGAGCATCACAAAAAT
CGACGCTCAAGTCAGAGGTGGCGAAACCCGACAGGACTATAAAGATACCAGGCGTTTCCCCCTGGAAGCT
CCCTCGTGCGCTCTCCTGTTCCGACCCTGCCGCTTACCGGATACCTGTCCGCCTTTCTCCCTTCGGGAAG
CGTGGCGCTTTCTCATAGCTCACGCTGTAGGTATCTCAGTTCGGTGTAGGTCGTTCGCTCCAAGCTGGGC
TGTGTGCACGAACCCCCCGTTCAGCCCGACCGCTGCGCCTTATCCGGTAACTATCGTCTTGAGTCCAACC
CGGTAAGACACGACTTATCGCCACTGGCAGCAGCCACTGGTAACAGGATTAGCAGAGCGAGGTATGTAGG
CGGTGCTACAGAGTTCTTGAAGTGGTGGCCTAACTACGGCTACACTAGAAGGACAGTATTTGGTATCTGC
GCTCTGCTGAAGCCAGTTACCTTCGGAAAAAGAGTTGGTAGCTCTTGATCCGGCAAACAAACCACCGCTG
GTAGCGGTGGTTTTTTTGTTTGCAAGCAGCAGATTACGCGCAGAAAAAAAGGATCTCAAGAAGATCCTTT
GATCTTTTCTACGGGGTCTGACGCTCAGTGGAACGAAAACTCACGTTAAGGGATTTTGGTCATGAGATTA
TCAAAAAGGATCTTCACCTAGATCCTTTTAAATTAAAAATGAAGTTTTAAATCAATCTAAAGTATATATG
AGTAAACTTGGTCTGACAGTTACCAATGCTTAATCAGTGAGGCACCTATCTCAGCGATCTGTCTATTTCG
TTCATCCATAGTTGCCTGACTCCCCGTCGTGTAGATAACTACGATACGGGAGGGCTTACCATCTGGCCCC
AGTGCTGCAATGATACCGCGAGACCCACGCTCACCGGCTCCAGATTTATCAGCAATAAACCAGCCAGCCG
GAAGGGCCGAGCGCAGAAGTGGTCCTGCAACTTTATCCGCCTCCATCCAGTCTATTAATTGTTGCCGGGA
AGCTAGAGTAAGTAGTTCGCCAGTTAATAGTTTGCGCAACGTTGTTGCCATTGCTACAGGCATCGTGGTG
TCACGCTCGTCGTTTGGTATGGCTTCATTCAGCTCCGGTTCCCAACGATCAAGGCGAGTTACATGATCCC
CCATGTTGTGCAAAAAAGCGGTTAGCTCCTTCGGTCCTCCGATCGTTGTCAGAAGTAAGTTGGCCGCAGT
GTTATCACTCATGGTTATGGCAGCACTGCATAATTCTCTTACTGTCATGCCATCCGTAAGATGCTTTTCT
GTGACTGGTGAGTACTCAACCAAGTCATTCTGAGAATAGTGTATGCGGCGACCGAGTTGCTCTTGCCCGG
CGTCAATACGGGATAATACCGCGCCACATAGCAGAACTTTAAAAGTGCTCATCATTGGAAAACGTTCTTC
GGGGCGAAAACTCTCAAGGATCTTACCGCTGTTGAGATCCAGTTCGATGTAACCCACTCGTGCACCCAAC
TGATCTTCAGCATCTTTTACTTTCACCAGCGTTTCTGGGTGAGCAAAAACAGGAAGGCAAAATGCCGCAA
AAAAGGGAATAAGGGCGACACGGAAATGTTGAATACTCATACTCTTCCTTTTTCAATATTATTGAAGCAT
TTATCAGGGTTATTGTCTCATGAGCGGATACATATTTGAATGTATTTAGAAAAATAAACAAATAGGGGTT
CCGCGCACATTTCCCCGAAAAGTGCCACCTAAATTGTAAGCGTTAATATTTTGTTAAAATTCGCGTTAAA
TTTTTGTTAAATCAGCTCATTTTTTAACCAATAGGCCGAAATCGGCAAAATCCCTTATAAATCAAAAGAA
TAGACCGAGATAGGGT
[37 nt withheld, positions 18567-18603]
AAAGAACGTGGACTCCAACGTCAAAGG
[49 nt withheld, positions 18631-18679]
T
[91 nt withheld, positions 18681-18771]
CATTTAGGCCA
[80 nt withheld, positions 18783-18862]
CCCATTCGCCATTCAGGCTGCGCAACTGTTGGGAAGGGCGATCGGTGCGGGCCTCTTCGCTATTACGCCA
GCTGGCGAAAGGGGGATGTGCTGCAAGGCGATTAAGTTGGGTAACGCCAGGGTTTTCCCAGTCACGACGT
TGTAAAACGACGGCCAGTGAATTGTAATACGACTCACTATA
