>Addgene plasmid #58748 | p(+)MV-NSE-FlagP-M502-3p | addgene partial sequence | sequence record 92702 | M13pUC-Fwd 5'-CCCAGTCACGACGTTGTAAAACG-3'
ACCAAACAAAGTTGGGTAAGGATAGTTCAATCAATGATCATCTTCTAGTGCACTTAGGATTCAAGATCCT
ATTATCAGGGACAAGAGCAGGATTAGGGATATCCGAGATGGCCACACTTTTAAGGAGCTTAGCATTGTTC
AAAAGAAACAAGGACAAACCACCCATTACATCAGGATCCGGTGGAGCCATCAGAGGAATCAAACACATTA
TTATAGTACCAATCCCTGGAGATTCCTCAATTACCACTCGATCCAGACTTCTGGACCGGTTGGTCAGGTT
AATTGGAAACCCGGATGTGAGCGGGCCCAAACTAACAGGGGCACTAATAGGTATATTATCCTTATTTGTG
GAGTCTCCAGGTCAATTGATTCAGAGGATCACCGATGACCCTGACGTTAGCATAAGGCTGTTAGAGGTTG
TCCAGAGTGACCAGTCACAATCTGGCCTTACCTTCGCATCAAGAGGTACCAACATGGAGGATGAGGCGGA
CCAATACTTTTCACATGATGATCCAATTAGTAGTGATCAATCCAGGTTCGGATGGTTCGAGAACAAGGAA
ATCTCAGATATTGAAGTGCAAGACCCTGAGGGATTCAACATGATTCTGGGTACCATCCTAGCCCAAATTT
GGGTCTTGCTCGCAAAGGCGGTTACGGCCCCAGACACGGCAGCTGATTCGGAGCTAAGAAGGTGGATAAA
GTACACCCAACAAAGAAGGGTAGTTGGTGAATTTAGATTGGAGAGAAAATGGTTGGATGTGGTGAGGAAC
AGGATTGCCGAGGACCTCTCCTTACGCCGATTCATGGTCGCTCTAATCCTGGATATCAAGAGAACACCCG
GAAACAAACCCAGGATTGCTGAAATGATATGTGACATTGATACATATATCGTAGAGGCAGGATTAGCCAG
T
