>Addgene plasmid #58748 | p(+)MV-NSE-FlagP-M502-3p | addgene partial sequence | sequence record 92753 | M13pUC-Rev 5'-AGCGGATAACAATTTCACACAGG-3'
CCAGCTCGAAATTAACCCTCACTAAAGGGAACAAAAGCTGGTACCTGCGGCCGCATCCGGATATAGTTCC
TCCTTTCAGCAAAAAACCCCTCAAGACCCGTTTAGAGGCCCCAAGGGGTTATGCTAGTTATTGCCCAGCC
AGCGCCAGCAGCCAACTCAGCTTCCTTTCGGGCTTTGTTAGCAGCCGGATCGGCCGCGTCCCATTCGCCA
TTACCGAGGGGACGGTCCCCTCGGAATGTTGCCCAGCCAGCGCCAGCGAGGAGGCTGGGACCATGCCGGC
CACCAGACAAAGCTGGGAATAGAAACTTCGTATTTTCAAAGTTTTCTTTAATATATTGCAAATAATGCCT
AACCACCTAGGGCAGGATTAGGGTTCCGGAGTTCAACCAATTAGTCCTTAATCAGGGCACTGTATCCGAC
TAACTTATACCATTCTTTGGTCTCCTTGACTGTTACCTTAAAAACCCACTCACGTTTCAAACCCCCCGTC
ATAATAATCTGTTTCTCTGACTTGGATAGATTCTTAACGAAGATATTCTGGTGTAAGTCTAGTATCAGAT
AGCCGGACTTGAGATTCTGGATAAACTTATTTATCAACTTTCTGTTCCCGGAGTAAAGAAGAATGTGCCC
CCAAAATTTGCGGGTGATCCTAGATATAAGTTCTCGTTGCCTGCTACTTACCAATACGGGGTAAGCGTGG
AACATCCCTTGTTGACTTCTTTGGTTGTCTTTGAATCTTGCCAACTCCCTGTAGAGGATGAGTATAGAAT
TAAGCAATCCATCTTGCCCTGAGGCAACATCATGG
