>Addgene plasmid #58748 | p(+)MV-NSE-FlagP-M502-3p | addgene partial sequence | sequence record 94043 | MeaslesGenome-F1 5'-CGGAAGAACAAGGCTCAGAC-3'
AACCAGGTCCACACAGCCGCCAGCCCATCAACCATCCACTCCCACGATTGGAGCAGATGGATTATAAGGA
TGACGATGACAAAGCAGAAGAGCAGGCACGCCATGTCAAAAACGGACTGGAATGCATCCGGGCTCTCAAG
GCCGAGCCCATCGGCTCACTGGCCATCGAGGAAGCTATGGCAGCATGGTCAGAAATATCAGACAACCCAG
GACAGGAGCGAGCCACCTGCAGGGAAGAGAAGGCAGGCAGTTCGGGTCTCANCAAACCATGCCTCTCAGC
AATTGGATCAACTGAAGGCGGTGCACCTCGCATCCGCGGTCAGGGACCTGGAGAGAGCGATGACGACGCT
GAAACTTTGGGAATCCCCCCAAGAAATCTCCAGGCATCAAGCACTGGGCTACAGTGTCATTATGTTTATG
ATCACAGCGGTGAAGCGGTTAAGGGAATCCAAGATGCTGACTCTATCATGGTTCAATCAGGCCTTGATGG
TGATAGCACCCTCTCANGAGGAGACAATGAATCTGAAAACAGCGATGTGGATATTGGCGAACCTGATACC
GAGGGATATGCTATCACTGACCGGGGATCTGCTCCCA
